>Addgene plasmid #203302 | PlayBack-CMV-Kpn1 | addgene full sequence | sequence record 397573 | Addgene NGS Result
TTGAGATCCTTTTTTTCTGCGCGTAATCTGCTGCTTGCAAACAAAAAAACCACCGCTACCAGCGGTGGTT
TGTTTGCCGGATCAAGAGCTACCAACTCTTTTTCCGAAGGTAACTGGCTTCAGCAGAGCGCAGATACCAA
ATACTGTTCTTCTAGTGTAGCCGTAGTTAGGCCACCACTTCAAGAACTCTGTAGCACCGCCTACATACCT
CGCTCTGCTAATCCTGTTACCAGTGGCTGCTGCCAGTGGCGATAAGTCGTGTCTTACCGGGTTGGACTCA
AGACGATAGTTACCGGATAAGGCGCAGCGGTCGGGCTGAACGGGGGGTTCGTGCACACAGCCCAGCTTGG
AGCGAACGACCTACACCGAACTGAGATACCTACAGCGTGAGCTATGAGAAAGCGCCACGCTTCCCGAAGG
GAGAAAGGCGGACAGGTATCCGGTAAGCGGCAGGGTCGGAACAGGAGAGCGCACGAGGGAGCTTCCAGGG
GGAAACGCCTGGTATCTTTATAGTCCTGTCGGGTTTCGCCACCTCTGACTTGAGCGTCGATTTTTGTGAT
GCTCGTCAGGGGGGCGGAGCCTATGGAAAAACGCCAGCAACGCGGCCTTTTTACGGTTCCTGGCCTTTTG
CTGGCCTTTTGCTCACATGTTCTTTCCTGCGTTATCCCCTGATTCTGTATATAACCGTATTACCGCCTTT
GAGTGAGCTGATACCGCTCGCCGCAGCCGAACGACCGAGCGCAGCGAGTCAGTGAGCCATGGTCGACCAG
GTACCGACCATAGAGCCCACCGCATCCCCAGCATGCCTGCTATTGTCTTCCCAATCCTCCCCCTTGCTGT
CCTGCCCCACCCCACCCCCCAGAATAGAATGACACCTACTCAGACAATGCGATGCAATTTCCTCATTTTA
TTAGGAAAGGACAGTGGGAGTGGCACCTTCCAGGGTCAAGGAAGGCACGGGGGAGGGGCAAACAACAGAT
GGCTGGCAACTAGAAGGCACAGTCATTCATTCACAAGCTTAGTCAATCAATCTAGNCTGAGATCCCTAGC
GGATCTGACGGTTCACTAAACCAGCTCTGCTTATATAGACCTCCCACCGTACACGCCTACCGCCCATTTG
CGTCAATGGGGCGGAGTTGTTACGACATTTTGGAAAGTCCCGTTGATTTTGGTGCCAAAACAAACTCCCA
TTGACGTCAATGGGGTGGAGACTTGGAAATCCCCGTGAGTCAAACCGCTATCCACGCCCATTGATGTACT
GCCAAAACCGCATCACCATGGTAATAGCGATGACTAATACGTAGATGTACTGCCAAGTAGGAAAGTCCCA
TAAGGTCATGTACTGGGCATAATGCCAGGCGGGCCATTTACCGTCATTGACGTCAATAGGGGGCGTACTT
GGCATATGATACACTTGATGTACTGCCAAGTGGGCAGTTTACCGTAAATACTCCACCCATTGACGTCAAT
GGAAAGTCCCTATTGGCGTTACTATGGGAACATACGTCATTATTGACGTCAATGGGCGGGGGTCGTTGGG
CGGTCAGCCAGGCGGGCCATTTACCGTAAGTTATGTAACGCGGAACTCCATATATGGGCTATGAACTAAT
GACCCCGTAATTGATTACTATTAATAACGGTACCCTCGAGTTACGCGTAATTCGGGGAAATGTGCGCGGA
ACCCCTATTTGTTTATTTTTCTAAATACATTCAAATATGTATCCGCTCATGAGACAATAACCCTGATAAA
TGCTTCAATAATATTGAAAAAGGAAGAGTATGAGTATTCAACATTTCCGTGTCGCCCTTATTCCCTTTTT
TGCGGCATTTTGCCTTCCTGTTTTTGCTCACCCAGAAACGCTGGTGAAAGTAAAAGATGCTGAAGATCAG
TTGGGTGCACGAGTGGGTTACATCGAACTGGATCTCAACAGCGGTAAGATCCTTGAGAGTTTTCGCCCCG
AAGAACGTTTTCCAATGATGAGCACTTTTAAAGTTCTGCTATGTGGCGCGGTATTATCCCGTATTGACGC
CGGGCAAGAGCAACTCGGTCGCCGCATACACTATTCTCAGAATGACTTGGTTGAGTACTCACCAGTCACA
GAAAAGCATCTTACGGATGGCATGACAGTAAGAGAATTATGCAGTGCTGCCATAACCATGAGTGATAACA
CTGCGGCCAACTTACTTCTGACAACGATCGGAGGACCGAAGGAGCTAACCGCTTTTTTGCACAACATGGG
GGATCATGTAACTCGCCTTGATCGTTGGGAACCGGAGCTGAATGAAGCCATACCAAACGACGAGCGTGAC
ACCACGATGCCTGTAGCAATGGCAACAACGTTGCGCAAACTATTAACTGGCGAACTACTTACTCTAGCTT
CCCGGCAACAATTAATAGACTGGATGGAGGCGGATAAAGTTGCAGGAMCACTTCTGCGCTCGGCCCTTCC
GGCTGGCTGGTTTATTGCTGATAAATCTGGAGCCGGTGAGCGTGGGTCTCGCGGTATCATTGCAGCACTG
GGGCCAGATGGTAAGCCCTCCCGTATCGTAGTTATCTACACGACGGGGAGTCAGGCAACTATGGATGAAC
GAAATAGACAGATCGCTGAGATAGGTGCCTCACTGATTAAGCATTGGTAACTGTCAGACCAAGTTTACTC
ATATATACTTTAGATTGATTTAAAACTTCATTTTTAATTTAAAAGGATCTAGGTGAAGATCCTTTTTGAT
AATCTCATGACCAAAATCCCTTAACGTGAGTTTTCGTTCCACTGAGCGTCAGACCCCGTAGAAAAGATCA
AAGGATCTTC
Features (pLannotate 1.2.2; 6 found; start..end, strand, type, name):
      1..589     +  rep_origin     ori: high-copy-number ColE1/pMB1/pBR322/pUC origin of replication
    778..1002    -  polyA_signal   bGH poly(A) signal: bovine growth hormone polyadenylation signal
   1073..1276    -  promoter       CMV promoter: human cytomegalovirus (CMV) immediate early promoter
   1277..1580    -  enhancer       CMV enhancer: human cytomegalovirus immediate early enhancer
   1675..1779    +  promoter       AmpR promoter: bla
   1780..2640    +  CDS            AmpR: β-lactamase; bla; confers resistance to ampicillin, carbenicillin, and related antibiotics
