[The description below was written by a language model from this plasmid's Addgene catalogue record and pLannotate feature annotations shown in this document.]
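Description:
PlayBack-CMV-Kpn1 is a compact (about 2.8 kb) empty mammalian expression backbone from the PlayBack cloning system, a scheme described by its depositors as simple, reversible and cost-effective for the combinatorial assembly of complex expression constructs. It is maintained in E. coli through a high-copy ColE1/pUC-type origin of replication and selected with ampicillin via a β-lactamase (AmpR) gene driven by its own bla promoter. No mammalian selection marker, viral element or episomal replication origin is annotated, so the plasmid appears suited to transient expression after transfection rather than to stable selection.

The expression cassette lies on the strand opposite the origin and AmpR gene. It consists of the human cytomegalovirus immediate early enhancer and promoter, which give strong constitutive transcription in most mammalian cell types, followed by a short unannotated gap of roughly 70 nt and then the bovine growth hormone polyadenylation signal for transcript termination and processing. That gap between promoter and poly(A) signal is presumably where the cloning site resides, although the feature table does not annotate it. The record carries no insert, tag or reporter; a user supplies the eukaryotic gene of interest. According to the catalogue entry, KpnI serves as the designated "PlayBack" restriction enzyme for this version of the vector, but the record does not detail the position of the site or exactly how it functions in the reversible assembly workflow. The plasmid is intended as a minimal starting scaffold for building CMV-driven expression constructs with the PlayBack method.
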