Addgene plasmid #203302: PlayBack-CMV-Kpn1
Purpose: (Empty Backbone) For expression of eukaryotic genes of interest with CMV promoter with Kpn1 as a PlayBack Restriction Enzyme
Depositing lab: Aleksandar Necakov. Depositing organization: Brock University. Publication: PlayBack cloning: simple, reversible, cost-effective cloning for the combinatorial assembly of complex expression constructs. Foran G, Hallam RD, Megaly M, Turgambayeva A, Necakov A. Biotechniques. 2023 Oct;75(4):168-178. doi: 10.2144/btn-2023-0042. Epub 2023 Oct 10. PubMed 37815818.
Backbone
  Vector backbone: PlayBack Vector
  Vector type: Mammalian Expression
Growth in bacteria
  Bacterial resistance: Ampicillin, 100 μg/mL
  Growth temperature: 37°C
  Growth strain: DH5alpha
  Copy number: High Copy
Gene/Insert
  Gene/Insert name: None
Terms and licenses: Academic/Nonprofit Terms; Industry Terms: Not Available to Industry
How to cite: PlayBack-CMV-Kpn1 was a gift from Aleksandar Necakov (Addgene plasmid # 203302 ; http://n2t.net/addgene:203302 ; RRID:Addgene_203302)
